Addgene plasmid #171616: pCMV-TM-Kv2.1-CaM-NES-TevN-AsLOV2-TEVseq-tTA
Purpose: Soma-targeted Cal-Light with Kv2.1
Depositing lab: Hyungbae Kwon. Publication: Tagging active neurons by soma-targeted Cal-Light. Hyun JH, Nagahama K, Namkung H, Mignocchi N, Roh SE, Hannan P, Krussel S, Kwak C, McElroy A, Liu B, Cui M, Lee S, Lee D, Huganir RL, Worley PF, Sawa A, Kwon HB. Nat Commun. 2022 Dec 12;13(1):7692. doi: 10.1038/s41467-022-35406-y. PubMed 36509775.
Backbone
  Vector backbone: pSyc 181 P2A
  Total vector size (bp): 6859
  Vector type: Mammalian Expression, Synthetic Biology
Growth in bacteria
  Bacterial resistance: Ampicillin, 100 μg/mL
  Growth temperature: 30°C
  Growth strain: NEB Stable
  Copy number: High Copy
Gene/Insert
  Gene/Insert name: TM-Kv2.1-CaM-NES-TevN-AsLOV2-TEVseq-tTA
  Species: Synthetic
  Insert size (bp): 2808
  Promoter: CMV
  Tag / fusion protein: Myc
  Cloning method: Restriction Enzyme; 5′ cloning site N/A (unknown if destroyed); 3′ cloning site N/A (unknown if destroyed)
  Sequencing primers: 5′ N/A
Terms and licenses: Academic/Nonprofit Terms; Industry Terms: Not Available to Industry
Depositor comments: Please visit https://www.biorxiv.org/content/10.1101/2021.10.13.464095v1 for bioRxiv preprint.
How to cite: pCMV-TM-Kv2.1-CaM-NES-TevN-AsLOV2-TEVseq-tTA was a gift from Hyungbae Kwon (Addgene plasmid # 171616 ; http://n2t.net/addgene:171616 ; RRID:Addgene_171616)
