[The description below was written by a language model from this plasmid's Addgene catalogue record and pLannotate feature annotations shown in this document.]
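Description:
pCMV-TM-Kv2.1-CaM-NES-TevN-AsLOV2-TEVseq-tTA is a 6.9 kb mammalian expression plasmid built on the pSyc 181 P2A backbone that encodes one half of the soma-targeted Cal-Light system for tagging active neurons. It is maintained in E. coli through a high-copy ColE1/pUC-type origin with ampicillin selection (AmpR). It also carries an f1 origin and remnants of a lac/lacZα cloning region, along with SP6, T7 and T3 phage promoters flanking the insert. The catalogue lists the promoter as CMV; the automated annotation identifies it more specifically as the simian cytomegalovirus IE94 enhancer/promoter. An SV40 polyadenylation signal lies downstream of the insert, although it is annotated on the opposite strand.

The roughly 2.8 kb synthetic insert is a single multi-domain fusion. An Igκ leader and the PDGFRβ transmembrane domain anchor the protein in the membrane, and a fragment of rat Kv2.1 (Kcnb1) confines it to the cell body. These are followed by calmodulin, a nuclear export signal (named in the construct but not annotated), the N-terminal fragment of TEV protease, the AsLOV2 light-sensing domain, a TEV cleavage sequence and the tTA transactivator (TetR fused to the VP16 activation domain). The annotation tool labels the LOV region as miniSOG, presumably because of homology between LOV domains. A Myc tag is recorded, but its position is not annotated.

In the Cal-Light design, calcium-bound calmodulin engages a partner construct, not described in this record, that supplies the complementary TEV fragment and so reconstitutes the protease. Blue light makes AsLOV2 expose the cleavage site. Only when calcium elevation and light coincide is tTA released to drive a tetO-controlled reporter or effector.
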