Features (pLannotate 1.2.2; 22 found; start..end, strand, type, name):
      1..978     +  promoter       CMV IE94 promoter: enhancer/promoter region of simian cytomegalovirus major immediate early transcription unit IE94
   1013..1031    +  promoter       SP6 promoter: promoter for bacteriophage SP6 RNA polymerase
   1050..1112    +  sig_peptide    Igκ leader: leader sequence from mouse immunoglobulin κ light chain
   1146..1292    +  CDS            PDGFRβ TM domain: transmembrane domain from platelet derived growth factor receptor beta
   1293..1499    +  CDS            Kcnb1 (fragment): KCNB1_RAT - Experimental evidence at protein level: Swiss-Prot protein existence level 1. Voltage-gated potassium channel that mediates transmembrane potassium transport in excitable membranes, primarily in the brain, but also in the pancreas and cardiovascular system. Contributes to the regulation of the action potential (AP) repolarization, duration and frequency of repetitive AP firing in neurons, muscle cells and endocrine cells and plays a role in homeostatic attenuation of electrical excitability throughout the brain (PubMed:10024359, PubMed:10618149, PubMed:12451110, PubMed:17379638, Pu
   1500..1940    +  CDS            calmodulin: calcium-binding protein
   2010..2396    +  CDS            POLG_TEV (fragment): Experimental evidence at protein level: Swiss-Prot protein existence level 1. [Nuclear inclusion protein A]: has RNA-binding and proteolytic activities. From Tobacco etch virus (TEV).
   2445..2762    +  CDS            miniSOG: miniSOG is a basic (constitutively fluorescent) cyan fluorescent protein published in 2011, derived from Arabidopsis thaliana. It requires the cofactor flavin for fluorescence.
   2853..3469    +  CDS            TetR (fragment): tetracycline repressor TetR; tetR from transposon Tn10; TetR binds to the tetracycline operator tetO to inhibit transcription. This inhibition can be relieved by adding tetracycline or doxycycline.
   3621..3854    +  CDS            VP16 AD: transcriptional activation domain of herpes simplex virus protein VP16 (Triezenberg et al., 1988; Cousens et al., 1989); UL48
   3867..3885    -  promoter       T7 promoter: promoter for bacteriophage T7 RNA polymerase
   3890..4024    -  polyA_signal   SV40 poly(A) signal: SV40 polyadenylation signal
   4137..4155    -  promoter       T3 promoter: promoter for bacteriophage T3 RNA polymerase
   4200..4216    -  protein_bind   lac operator: The lac repressor binds to the lac operator to inhibit transcription in E. coli. This inhibition can be relieved by adding lactose or isopropyl-β-D-thiogalactopyranoside (IPTG). lac repressor encoded by lacI
   4224..4254    -  promoter       lac promoter: promoter for the E. coli lac operon
   4269..4290    -  protein_bind   CAP binding site: CAP binding activates transcription in the presence of cAMP. E. coli catabolite activator protein
   4303..4395    -  CDS            lacI (fragment): lac repressor; lacI; The lac repressor binds to the lac operator to inhibit transcription in E. coli. This inhibition can be relieved by adding lactose or isopropyl-β-D-thiogalactopyranoside (IPTG).
   4577..5165    -  rep_origin     ori: high-copy-number ColE1/pMB1/pBR322/pUC origin of replication
   5336..6196    -  CDS            AmpR: β-lactamase; bla; confers resistance to ampicillin, carbenicillin, and related antibiotics
   6197..6301    -  promoter       AmpR promoter: bla
   6354..6782    -  rep_origin     f1 ori (sequence partly withheld): f1 bacteriophage origin of replication; arrow indicates direction of (+) strand synthesis
   6787..6853    -  CDS            lacZα (fragment): LacZα fragment of β-galactosidase; lacZ fragment
>Addgene plasmid #171616 | pCMV-TM-Kv2.1-CaM-NES-TevN-AsLOV2-TEVseq-tTA | addgene full sequence | sequence record 337501 | Addgene NGS Result
GCCAATTCAATATGGCGTATATGGACTCATGCCAATTCAATATGGTGGATCTGGACCTGTGCCAATTCAA
TATGGCGTATATGGACTCGTGCCAATTCAATATGGTGGATCTGGACCCCAGCCAATTCAATATGGCGGAC
TTGGCACCATGCCAATTCAATATGGCGGACCTGGCACTGTGCCAACTGGGGAGGGGTCTACTTGGCACGG
TGCCAAGTTTGAGGAGGGGTCTTGGCCCTGTGCCAAGTCCGCCATATTGAATTGGCATGGTGCCAATAAT
GGCGGCCATATTGGCTATATGCCAGGATCAATATATAGGCAATATCCAATATGGCCCTATGCCAATATGG
CTATTGGCCAGGTTCAATACTATGTATTGGCCCTATGCCATATAGTATTCCATATATGGGTTTTCCTATT
GACGTAGATAGCCCCTCCCAATGGGCGGTCCCATATACCATATATGGGGCTTCCTAATACCGCCCATAGC
CACTCCCCCATTGACGTCAATGGTCTCTATATATGGTCTTTCCTATTGACGTCATATGGGCGGTCCTATT
GACGTATATGGCGCCTCCCCCATTGACGTCAATTACGGTAAATGGCCCGCCTGGCTCAATGCCCATTGAC
GTCAATAGGACCACCCACCATTGACGTCAATGGGATGGCTCATTGCCCATTCATATCCGTTCTCACGCCC
CCTATTGACGTCAATGACGGTAAATGGCCCACTTGGCAGTACATCAATATCTATTAATAGTAACTTGGCA
AGTACATTACTATTGGAAGTACGCCAGGGTACATTGGCAGTACTCCCATTGACGTCAATGGCGGTAAATG
GCCCGCGATGGCTGCCAAGTACATCCCCATTGACGTCAATGGGGAGGGGCAATGACGCAAATGGGCGTTC
CATTGACGTAAATGGGCGGTAGGCGTGCCTAATGGGAGGTCTATATAAGCAATGCTCGTTTAGGGAACCG
CCATTCTGCCTGGGGACGTCGGAGCAAGCTTGATTTAGGTGACACTATAGAATACAAGCTACTTGTTCTA
TGGAGACAGACACACTCCTGCTATGGGTACTGCTGCTCTGGGTTCCAGGTTCCACTGGTGACGAACAAAA
ACTCATCTCAGAAGAGGATCTGAATGCTGTGGGCCAGGACACGCAGGAGGTCATCGTGGTGCCACACTCC
TTGCCCTTTAAGGTGGTGGTGATCTCAGCCATCCTGGCCCTGGTGGTGCTCACCATCATCTCCCTTATCA
TCCTCATCATGCTTTGGCAGAAGAAGCCACGTCAGTCCCAGCCTATTCTGAACACCAAAGAGATGGCCCC
CCAGAGTAAACCCCCTGAGGAGCTGGAAATGTCCTCAATGCCCTCCCCTGTGGCACCTCTTCCTGCAAGA
ACAGAGGGCGTGATCGACATGAGGTCCATGAGTTCTATTGACTCTTTTATCTCATGCGCCACCGATTTTC
CAGAGGCTACGCGGTTTCTCGAGATGCCGGACCAACTGACTGAAGAGCAGATCGCAGAATTTAAAGAGGC
TTTCTCCCTATTTGACAAGGACGGGGATGGGACAATAACAACCAAGGAGCTGGGGACGGTGATGCGGTCT
CTGGGGCAGAACCCCACAGAAGCAGAGCTGCAAGACATGATCAATGAAGTAGATGCCGACGGTGACGGCA
CAATCGACTTCCCTGAGTTCCTGACAATGATGGCAAGAAAAATGAAATACAGGGACACGGAAGAAGAAAT
TAGAGAAGCGTTCGGTGTGTTTGATAAGGATGGCAATGGCTACATCAGTGCAGCAGAGCTTCGCCACGTG
ATGACAAACCTTGGAGAGAAGTTAACAGATGAAGAGGTTGATGAAATGATCAGGGAAGCAGACATCGATG
GGGATGGTCAGGTAAACTACGAAGAGTTTGTACAAATGATGACAGCGAAGGCATGCGGTGGCGGTGGCTC
TGGAGGTGGTGGGTCCGGAGGAGGCGGCCGCTCCGGTGGATCCATGCTTCAACTTCCTCCTCTTGAACGT
CTTACTCTCGAAATGGGCGAGAGCCTGTTCAAGGGACCTAGGGACTACAACCCTATCAGTAGCACAATTT
GTCACCTGACCAACGAGAGTGATGGCCACACAACAAGCCTGTACGGCATCGGGTTCGGACCCTTTATCAT
CACCAACAAGCACCTGTTCAGGCGGAATAATGGCACTCTGCTGGTGCAGAGCCTGCACGGGGTGTTCAAA
GTGAAGAACACAACCACTCTGCAGCAGCACCTGATCGATGGGCGGGATATGATCATCATTAGGATGCCCA
AGGACTTCCCCCCTTTTCCTCAGAAACTGAAGTTCCGAGAGCCCCAGAGAGAGGAGAGAATCTGTCTGGT
GACCACAAACTTTCAGGAGCTCGGTAGTGGTAGTGGGGAGTTTCTGGCAACCACACTGGAACGGATCGAG
AAAAATTTCGTGATTACTGATCCGAGACTGCCTGACAACCCAATCATTTTTGCGAGCGATTCCTTCCTGC
AGCTGACAGAATATTCTCGGGAAGAGATCCTGGGGCGCAATTGCCGTTTTCTGCAGGGACCCGAGACAGA
CCGTGCCACTGTTCGGAAAATCAGAGATGCTATTGACAACCAGACTGAAGTGACCGTTCAGCTGATCAAT
TATACCAAGAGCGGCAAGAAGTTCTGGAACGTGTTCCACCTGCAGCCGATGCGCGATTATAAGGGCGACG
TCCAGTACTTCATTGGCGTGCAGCTGGATGGCACCGAACGTCTTCATGGCGCCGCTGAGCGTGAGGCGGT
CTGCCTGATCAAAAAGACAGCCTTTCAGATTGAGAACCTGTACTTCCAGGGCTCTAGATTAGATAAAAGT
AAAGTGATTAACAGCGCATTAGAGCTGCTTAATGAGGTCGGAATCGAAGGTTTAACAACCCGTAAACTCG
CCCAGAAGCTAGGTGTAGAGCAGCCTACATTGTATTGGCATGTAAAAAATAAGCGGGCTTTGCTCGACGC
CTTAGCCATTGAGATGTTAGATAGGCACCATACTCACTTTTGCCCTTTAGAAGGGGAAAGCTGGCAAGAT
TTTTTACGTAATAACGCTAAAAGTTTTAGATGTGCTTTACTAAGTCATCGCGATGGAGCAAAAGTACATT
TAGGTACACGGCCTACAGAAAAACAGTATGAAACTCTCGAAAATCAATTAGCCTTTTTATGCCAACAAGG
TTTTTCACTAGAGAATGCATTATATGCACTCAGCGCTGTGGGGCATTTTACTTTAGGTTGCGTATTGGAA
GATCAAGAGCATCAAGTCGCTAAAGAAGAAAGGGAAACACCTACTACTGATAGTATGCCGCCATTATTAC
GACAAGCTATCGAATTATTTGATCACCAAGGTGCAGAGCCAGCCTTCTTATTCGGCCTTGAATTGATCAT
ATGCGGATTAGAAAAACAACTTAAATGTGAAAGTGGGTCCGCGTACAGCCGCGCGCGTACGAAAAACAAT
TACGGGTCTACCATCGAGGGCCTGCTCGATCTCCCGGACGACGACGCCCCCGAAGAGGCGGGGCTGGCGG
CTCCGCGCCTGTCCTTTCTCCCCGCGGGACACACGCGCAGACTGTCGACGGCCCCCCCGACCGATGTCAG
CCTGGGGGACGAGCTCCACTTAGACGGCGAGGACGTGGCGATGGCGCATGCCGACGCGCTAGACGATTTC
GATCTGGACATGTTGGGGGACGGGGATTCCCCGGGTCCGGGATTTACCCCCCACGACTCCGCCCCCTACG
GCGCTCTGGATATGGCCGACTTCGAGTTTGAGCAGATGTTTACCGATGCCCTTGGAATTGACGAGTACGG
TGGGTAGGCTAGCCTCCCTATAGTGAGTCGTATTACGTAGATCCAGACATGATAAGATACATTGATGAGT
TTGGACAAACCACAACTAGAATGCAGTGAAAAAAATGCTTTATTTGTGAAATTTGTGATGCTATTGCTTT
ATTTGTAACCATTATAAGCTGCAATAAACAAGTTAACAACAACAATTGCATTCATTTTATGTTTCAGGTT
CAGGGGGAGGTGTGGGAGGTTTTTTAATTCGCGTCCGCGGCGCCAATGCATTGGGCCCGGTACCCAGCTT
TTGTTCCCTTTAGTGAGGGTTAATTGCGCGCTTGGCGTAATCATGGTCATAGCTGTTTCCTGTGTGAAAT
TGTTATCCGCTCACAATTCCACACAACATACGAGCCGGGAGCATAAAGTGTAAAGCCTGGGGTGCCTAAT
GAGTGAGCTAACTCACATTAATTGCGTTGCGCTCACTGCCCGCTTTCCAGTCGGGAAACCTGTCGTGCCA
GCTGCATTAATGAATCGGCCAACGCGCGGGGAGAGGCGGTTTGCGTATTGGGCGCTCTTCCGCTTCCTCG
CTCACTGACTCGCTGCGCTCGGTCGTTCGGCTGCGGGAGCGGTATCAGCTCACTCAAAGGCGGTAATACG
GTTATCCACAGAATCAGGGGATAACGCAGGAAAGAACATGTGAGCAAAAGGCCAGCAAAAGGCCAGGAAC
CGTAAAAAGGCCGCGTTGCTGGCGTTTTTCCATAGGCTCCGCCCCCCTGACGAGCATCACAAAAATCGAC
GCTCAAGTCAGAGGTGGCGAAACCCGACAGGACTATAAAGATACCAGGCGTTTCCCCCTGGAAGCTCCCT
CGTGCGCTCTCCTGTTCCGACCCTGCCGCTTACCGGATACCTGTCCGCCTTTCTCCCTTCGGGAAGCGTG
GCGCTTTCTCATAGCTCACGCTGTAGGTATCTCAGTTCGGTGTAGGTCGTTCGCTCCAAGCTGGGCTGTG
TGCACGAACCCCCCGTTCAGCCCGACCGCTGCGCCTTATCCGGTAACTATCGTCTTGAGTCCAACCCGGT
AAGACACGACTTATCGCCACTGGCAGCAGCCACTGGTAACAGGATTAGCAGAGCGAGGTATGTAGGCGGT
GCTACAGAGTTCTTGAAGTGGTGGCCTAACTACGGCTACACTAGAAGAACAGTATTTGGTATCTGCGCTC
TGCTGAAGCCAGTTACCTTCGGAAAAAGAGTTGGTAGCTCTTGATCCGGCAAACAAACCACCGCTGGTAG
CGGTGGTTTTTTTGTTTGCAAGCAGCAGATTACGCGCAGAAAAAAAGGATCTCAAGAAGATCCTTTGATC
TTTTCTACGGGGTCTGACGCTCAGTGGAACGAAAACTCACGTTAAGGGATTTTGGTCATGAGATTATCAA
AAAGGATCTTCACCTAGATCCTTTTAAATTAAAAATGAAGTTTTAAATCAATCTAAAGTATATATGAGTA
AACTTGGTCTGACAGTTACCAATGCTTAATCAGTGAGGCACCTATCTCAGCGATCTGTCTATTTCGTTCA
TCCATAGTTGCCTGACTCCCCGTCGTGTAGATAACTACGATACGGGAGGGCTTACCATCTGGCCCCAGTG
CTGCAATGATACCGCGAGACCCACGCTCACCGGCTCCAGATTTATCAGCAATAAACCAGCCAGCCGGAAG
GGCCGAGCGCAGAAGTGGTCCTGCAACTTTATCCGCCTCCATCCAGTCTATTAATTGTTGCCGGGAAGCT
AGAGTAAGTAGTTCGCCAGTTAATAGTTTGCGCAACGTTGTTGCCATTGCTACAGGCATCGTGGTGTCAC
GCTCGTCGTTTGGTATGGCTTCATTCAGCTCCGGTTCCCAACGATCAAGGCGAGTTACATGATCCCCCAT
GTTGTGCAAAAAAGCGGTTAGCTCCTTCGGTCCTCCGATCGTTGTCAGAAGTAAGTTGGCCGCAGTGTTA
TCACTCATGGTTATGGCAGCACTGCATAATTCTCTTACTGTCATGCCATCCGTAAGATGCTTTTCTGTGA
CTGGTGAGTACTCAACCAAGTCATTCTGAGAATAGTGTATGCGGCGACCGAGTTGCTCTTGCCCGGCGTC
AATACGGGATAATACCGCGCCACATAGCAGAACTTTAAAAGTGCTCATCATTGGAAAACGTTCTTCGGGG
CGAAAACTCTCAAGGATCTTACCGCTGTTGAGATCCAGTTCGATGTAACCCACTCGTGCACCCAACTGAT
CTTCAGCATCTTTTACTTTCACCAGCGTTTCTGGGTGAGCAAAAACAGGAAGGCAAAATGCCGCAAAAAA
GGGAATAAGGGCGACACGGAAATGTTGAATACTCATACTCTTCCTTTTTCAATATTATTGAAGCATTTAT
CAGGGTTATTGTCTCATGAGCGGATACATATTTGAATGTATTTAGAAAAATAAACAAATAGGGGTTCCGC
GCACATTTCCCCGAAAAGTGCCACCTAAATTGTAAGCGTTAATATTTTGTTAAAATTCGCGTTAAATTTT
TGTTAAATCAGCTCATTTTTTAACCAATAGGCCGAAATCGGCAAAATCCCTTATAAATCAAAAGAATAGA
CCGAGATAGGGT
[37 nt withheld, positions 6453-6489]
AAAGAACGTGGACTCCAACGTCAAAGG
[49 nt withheld, positions 6517-6565]
T
[91 nt withheld, positions 6567-6657]
G
[124 nt withheld, positions 6659-6782]
CCCATTCGCCATTCAGGCTGCGCAACTGTTGGGAAGGGCGATCGGTGCGGGCCTCTTCGCTATTACGCCA
GTCGACC
